>Addgene plasmid #240590 | pET21a asyn(66-140) K96A/K97A | addgene full sequence | sequence record 481923 | Addgene NGS Result
TGGCGAATGGG
[124 nt withheld, positions 12-135]
C
[91 nt withheld, positions 137-227]
A
[49 nt withheld, positions 229-277]
CCTTTGACGTTGGAGTCCACGTTCTTT
[37 nt withheld, positions 305-341]
ACCCTATCTCGGTCTATTCTTTTGATTTATAAGGGATTTTGCCGATTTCGGCCTATTGGTTAAAAAATGA
GCTGATTTAACAAAAATTTAACGCGAATTTTAACAAAATATTAACGCTTACAATTTAGGTGGCACTTTTC
GGGGAAATGTGCGCGGAACCCCTATTTGTTTATTTTTCTAAATACATTCAAATATGTATCCGCTCATGAG
ACAATAACCCTGATAAATGCTTCAATAATATTGAAAAAGGAAGAGTATGAGTATTCAACATTTCCGTGTC
GCCCTTATTCCCTTTTTTGCGGCATTTTGCCTTCCTGTTTTTGCTCACCCAGAAACGCTGGTGAAAGTAA
AAGATGCTGAAGATCAGTTGGGTGCACGAGTGGGTTACATCGAACTGGATCTCAACAGCGGTAAGATCCT
TGAGAGTTTTCGCCCCGAAGAACGTTTTCCAATGATGAGCACTTTTAAAGTTCTGCTATGTGGCGCGGTA
TTATCCCGTATTGACGCCGGGCAAGAGCAACTCGGTCGCCGCATACACTATTCTCAGAATGACTTGGTTG
AGTACTCACCAGTCACAGAAAAGCATCTTACGGATGGCATGACAGTAAGAGAATTATGCAGTGCTGCCAT
AACCATGAGTGATAACACTGCGGCCAACTTACTTCTGACAACGATCGGAGGACCGAAGGAGCTAACCGCT
TTTTTGCACAACATGGGGGATCATGTAACTCGCCTTGATCGTTGGGAACCGGAGCTGAATGAAGCCATAC
CAAACGACGAGCGTGACACCACGATGCCTGCAGCAATGGCAACAACGTTGCGCAAACTATTAACTGGCGA
ACTACTTACTCTAGCTTCCCGGCAACAATTAATAGACTGGATGGAGGCGGATAAAGTTGCAGGACCACTT
CTGCGCTCGGCCCTTCCGGCTGGCTGGTTTATTGCTGATAAATCTGGAGCCGGTGAGCGTGGGTCTCGCG
GTATCATTGCAGCACTGGGGCCAGATGGTAAGCCCTCCCGTATCGTAGTTATCTACACGACGGGGAGTCA
GGCAACTATGGATGAACGAAATAGACAGATCGCTGAGATAGGTGCCTCACTGATTAAGCATTGGTAACTG
TCAGACCAAGTTTACTCATATATACTTTAGATTGATTTAAAACTTCATTTTTAATTTAAAAGGATCTAGG
TGAAGATCCTTTTTGATAATCTCATGACCAAAATCCCTTAACGTGAGTTTTCGTTCCACTGAGCGTCAGA
CCCCGTAGAAAAGATCAAAGGATCTTCTTGAGATCCTTTTTTTCTGCGCGTAATCTGCTGCTTGCAAACA
AAAAAACCACCGCTACCAGCGGTGGTTTGTTTGCCGGATCAAGAGCTACCAACTCTTTTTCCGAAGGTAA
CTGGCTTCAGCAGAGCGCAGATACCAAATACTGTCCTTCTAGTGTAGCCGTAGTTAGGCCACCACTTCAA
GAACTCTGTAGCACCGCCTACATACCTCGCTCTGCTAATCCTGTTACCAGTGGCTGCTGCCAGTGGCGAT
AAGTCGTGTCTTACCGGGTTGGACTCAAGACGATAGTTACCGGATAAGGCGCAGCGGTCGGGCTGAACGG
GGGGTTCGTGCACACAGCCCAGCTTGGAGCGAACGACCTACACCGAACTGAGATACCTACAGCGTGAGCT
ATGAGAAAGCGCCACGCTTCCCGAAGGGAGAAAGGCGGACAGGTATCCGGTAAGCGGCAGGGTCGGAACA
GGAGAGCGCACGAGGGAGCTTCCAGGGGGAAACGCCTGGTATCTTTATAGTCCTGTCGGGTTTCGCCACC
TCTGACTTGAGCGTCGATTTTTGTGATGCTCGTCAGGGGGGCGGAGCCTATGGAAAAACGCCAGCAACGC
GGCCTTTTTACGGTTCCTGGCCTTTTGCTGGCCTTTTGCTCACATGTTCTTTCCTGCGTTATCCCCTGAT
TCTGTGGATAACCGTATTACCGCCTTTGAGTGAGCTGATACCGCTCGCCGCAGCCGAACGACCGAGCGCA
GCGAGTCAGTGAGCGAGGAAGCGGAAGAGCGCCTGATGCGGTATTTTCTCCTTACGCATCTGTGCGGTAT
TTCACACCGCAATGGTGCACTCTCAGTACAATCTGCTCTGATGCCGCATAGTTAAGCCAGTATACACTCC
GCTATCGCTACGTGACTGGGTCATGGCTGCGCCCCGACACCCGCCAACACCCGCTGACGCGCCCTGACGG
GCTTGTCTGCTCCCGGCATCCGCTTACAGACAAGCTGTGACCGTCTCCGGGAGCTGCATGTGTCAGAGGT
TTTCACCGTCATCACCGAAACGCGCGAGGCAGCTGCGGTAAAGCTCATCAGCGTGGTCGTGAAGCGATTC
ACAGATGTCTGCCTGTTCATCCGCGTCCAGCTCGTTGAGTTTCTCCAGAAGCGTTAATGTCTGGCTTCTG
ATAAAGCGGGCCATGTTAAGGGCGGTTTTTTCCTGTTTGGTCACTGATGCCTCCGTGTAAGGGGGATTTC
TGTTCATGGGGGTAATGATACCGATGAAACGAGAGAGGATGCTCACGATACGGGTTACTGATGATGAACA
TGCCCGGTTACTGGAACGTTGTGAGGGTAAACAACTGGCGGTATGGATGCGGCGGGACCAGAGAAAAATC
ACTCAGGGTCAATGCCAGCGCTTCGTTAATACAGATGTAGGTGTTCCACAGGGTAGCCAGCAGCATCCTG
CGATGCAGATCCGGAACATAATGGTGCAGGGCGCTGACTTCCGCGTTTCCAGACTTTACGAAACACGGAA
ACCGAAGACCATTCATGTTGTTGCTCAGGTCGCAGACGTTTTGCAGCAGCAGTCGCTTCACGTTCGCTCG
CGTATCGGTGATTCATTCTGCTAACCAGTAAGGCAACCCCGCCAGCCTAGCCGGGTCCTCAACGACAGGA
GCACGATCATGCGCACCCGTGGGGCCGCCATGCCGGCGATAATGGCCTGCTTCTCGCCGAAACGTTTGGT
GGCGGGACCAGTGACGAAGGCTTGAGCGAGGGCGTGCAAGATTCCGAATACCGCAAGCGACAGGCCGATC
ATCGTCGCGCTCCAGCGAAAGCGGTCCTCGCCGAAAATGACCCAGAGCGCTGCCGGCACCTGTCCTACGA
GTTGCATGATAAAGAAGACAGTCATAAGTGCGGCGACGATAGTCATGCCCCGCGCCCACCGGAAGGAGCT
GACTGGGTTGAAGGCTCTCAAGGGCATCGGTCGAGATCCCGGTGCCTAATGAGTGAGCTAACTTACATTA
ATTGCGTTGCGCTCACTGCCCGCTTTCCAGTCGGGAAACCTGTCGTGCCAGCTGCATTAATGAATCGGCC
AACGCGCGGGGAGAGGCGGTTTGCGTATTGGGCGCCAGGGTGGTTTTTCTTTTCACCAGTGAGACGGGCA
ACAGCTGATTGCCCTTCACCGCCTGGCCCTGAGAGAGTTGCAGCAAGCGGTCCACGCTGGTTTGCCCCAG
CAGGCGAAAATCCTGTTTGATGGTGGTTAACGGCGGGATATAACATGAGCTGTCTTCGGTATCGTCGTAT
CCCACTACCGAGATATCCGCACCAACGCGCAGCCCGGACTCGGTAATGGCGCGCATTGCGCCCAGCGCCA
TCTGATCGTTGGCAACCAGCATCGCAGTGGGAACGATGCCCTCATTCAGCATTTGCATGGTTTGTTGAAA
ACCGGACATGGCACTCCAGTCGCCTTCCCGTTCCGCTATCGGCTGAATTTGATTGCGAGTGAGATATTTA
TGCCAGCCAGCCAGACGCAGACGCGCCGAGACAGAACTTAATGGGCCCGCTAACAGCGCGATTTGCTGGT
GACCCAATGCGACCAGATGCTCCACGCCCAGTCGCGTACCGTCTTCATGGGAGAAAATAATACTGTTGAT
GGGTGTCTGGTCAGAGACATCAAGAAATAACGCCGGAACATTAGTGCAGGCAGCTTCCACAGCAATGGCA
TCCTGGTCATCCAGCGGATAGTTAATGATCAGCCCACTGACGCGTTGCGCGAGAAGATTGTGCACCGCCG
CTTTACAGGCTTCGACGCCGCTTCGTTCTACCATCGACACCACCACGCTGGCACCCAGTTGATCGGCGCG
AGATTTAATCGCCGCGACAATTTGCGACGGCGCGTGCAGGGCCAGACTGGAGGTGGCAACGCCAATCAGC
AACGACTGTTTGCCCGCCAGTTGTTGTGCCACGCGGTTGGGAATGTAATTCAGCTCCGCCATCGCCGCTT
CCACTTTTTCCCGCGTTTTCGCAGAAACGTGGCTGGCCTGGTTCACCACGCGGGAAACGGTCTGATAAGA
GACACCGGCATACTCTGCGACATCGTATAACGTTACTGGTTTCACATTCACCACCCTGAATTGACTCTCT
TCCGGGCGCTATCATGCCATACCGCGAAAGGTTTTGCGCCATTCGATGGTGTCCGGGATCTCGACGCTCT
CCCTTATGCGACTCCTGCATTAGGAAGCAGCCCAGTAGTAGGTTGAGGCCGTTGAGCACCGCCGCCGCAA
GGAATGGTGCATGCAAGGAGATGGCGCCCAACAGTCCCCCGGCCACGGGGCCTGCCACCATACCCACGCC
GAAACAAGCGCTCATGAGCCCGAAGTGGCGAGCCCGATCTTCCCCATCGGTGATGTCGGCGATATAGGCG
CCAGCAACCGCACCTGTGGCGCCGGTGATGCCGGCCACGATGCGTCCGGCGTAGAGGATCGAGATCTCGA
TCCCGCGAAATTAATACGACTCACTATAGGGGAATTGTGAGCGGATAACAATTCCCCTCTAGAAATAATT
TTGTTTAACTTTAAGAAGGAGATATACATATGCATCACCATCATCACCACGATGACGATGACAAGGTTGG
AGGAGCAGTGGTGACGGGTGTGACAGCAGTAGCCCAGAAGACAGTGGAGGGAGCAGGGAGCATTGCAGCA
GCCACTGGCTTTGTCGCGGCGGACCAGTTGGGCAAGAATGAAGAAGGAGCCCCACAGGAAGGAATTCTGG
AAGATATGCCTGTGGATCCTGACAATGAGGCTTATGAAATGCCTTCTGAGGAAGGGTATCAAGACTATGA
ACCTGAAGCCTAACTCGAGCACCACCACCACCACCACTGAGATCCGGCTGCTAACAAAGCCCGAAAGGAA
GCTGAGTTGGCTGCTGCCACCGCTGAGCAATAACTAGCATAACCCCTTGGGGCCTCTAAACGGGTCTTGA
GGGGTTTTTTGCTGAAAGGAGGAACTATATCCGGAT
Features (pLannotate 1.2.2; 19 found; start..end, strand, type, name):
     12..440     +  rep_origin     f1 ori (sequence partly withheld): f1 bacteriophage origin of replication; arrow indicates direction of (+) strand synthesis
    493..597     +  promoter       AmpR promoter: bla
    598..1458    +  CDS            AmpR: β-lactamase; bla; confers resistance to ampicillin, carbenicillin, and related antibiotics
   1629..2217    +  rep_origin     ori: high-copy-number ColE1/pMB1/pBR322/pUC origin of replication
   2403..2542    -  misc_feature   bom: basis of mobility region from pBR322
   2644..2835    -  CDS            rop: Rop protein, which maintains plasmids at low copy number; rop
   2852..3232    +  CDS            YPB1_ECOLX: Protein predicted: Swiss-Prot protein existence level 4. From Escherichia coli.
   3304..3595    -  CDS            TcR (fragment): tetracycline efflux protein; tet; confers resistance to tetracycline
   3610..3631    -  protein_bind   CAP binding site: CAP binding activates transcription in the presence of cAMP. E. coli catabolite activator protein
   3644..4726    -  CDS            lacI: lac repressor; lacI; The lac repressor binds to the lac operator to inhibit transcription in E. coli. This inhibition can be relieved by adding lactose or isopropyl-β-D-thiogalactopyranoside (IPTG).
   4727..4804    -  promoter       lacI promoter: lacI
   4812..5091    -  CDS            TcR (fragment): tetracycline efflux protein; tet; confers resistance to tetracycline
   5113..5131    +  promoter       T7 promoter: promoter for bacteriophage T7 RNA polymerase
   5132..5156    +  protein_bind   lac operator: The lac repressor binds to the lac operator to inhibit transcription in E. coli. This inhibition can be relieved by adding lactose or isopropyl-β-D-thiogalactopyranoside (IPTG). lac repressor encoded by lacI
   5171..5193    +  RBS            RBS: efficient ribosome binding site from bacteriophage T7 gene 10 (Olins and Rangwala, 1989)
   5237..5461    +  CDS            SNCA (fragment): SYUA_HUMAN - Also known as NACP, PARK1. Experimental evidence at protein level: Swiss-Prot protein existence level 1. Neuronal protein that plays several roles in synaptic activity such as regulation of synaptic vesicle trafficking and subsequent neurotransmitter release. Participates as a monomer in synaptic vesicle exocytosis by enhancing vesicle priming, fusion and dilation of exocytotic fusion pores (PubMed:28288128, PubMed:30404828). Mechanistically, acts by increasing local Ca(2+) release from microdomains which is essential for the enhancement of ATP-induced exocytosis (PubMed:30404828)
   5471..5488    +  CDS            9xHis (fragment): 9xHis affinity tag
   5498..5547    +  CDS            SET1 (fragment): solubility-enhancement tag derived from T7 phage gene 10B
   5555..5602    +  terminator     T7 terminator: transcription terminator for bacteriophage T7 RNA polymerase
