[The description below was written by a language model from this plasmid's Addgene catalogue record and pLannotate feature annotations shown in this document.]
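Description:
pET21a asyn(66-140) K96A/K97A is a bacterial expression plasmid built on the pET21a backbone for overproducing an N-terminally truncated, mutated form of human alpha-synuclein (SNCA) in E. coli. It is maintained through a pBR322-type origin together with the rop gene, which keeps copy number low, and the bom mobility region. Selection is by ampicillin through the bla (AmpR) gene and its own promoter. An f1 origin is also present, which allows single-stranded DNA production. The short tetracycline-resistance fragments and the small predicted E. coli ORF in the annotation are non-functional remnants of the pBR322 lineage.

The insert encodes only residues 66–140 of alpha-synuclein, with lysines 96 and 97 both replaced by alanine. It sits downstream of a T7 promoter fused to a lac operator and the phage T7 gene 10 ribosome binding site, and is followed by a T7 terminator. The plasmid-borne lacI gene supplies repressor, so transcription stays off until IPTG induction in a host that provides T7 RNA polymerase.

The catalogue lists a 6xHis tag at the N-terminus of the insert. The feature table instead detects a His-tag sequence just downstream of the SNCA fragment, where the native pET21a C-terminal tag lies. About 40 nucleotides between the RBS and the SNCA fragment are unannotated. Whether the downstream tag is translated depends on a stop codon that the record does not show.

The stated purpose is overexpression of truncated alpha-synuclein. The associated study examines which charged residues are essential for fibril formation by a lysosome-derived N-terminal truncation of the protein.
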