Addgene plasmid #240590: pET21a asyn(66-140) K96A/K97A
Purpose: Overexpress truncated alpha-Synuclein protein
Depositing lab: Jennifer Lee. Depositing organization: National Heart, Lung, and Blood Institute (NHLBI). Publication: Defining essential charged residues in fibril formation of a lysosomal derived N-terminal alpha-synuclein truncation. McGlinchey RP, Ramos S, Dimitriadis EK, Wilson CB, Lee JC. Nat Commun. 2025 Apr 23;16(1):3825. doi: 10.1038/s41467-025-58899-9. PubMed 40268916.
Backbone
  Vector backbone: pET21a
  Vector type: Bacterial Expression
Growth in bacteria
  Bacterial resistance: Ampicillin, 100 μg/mL
  Growth temperature: 37°C
  Growth strain: DH5alpha
  Copy number: Low Copy
Gene/Insert
  Gene/Insert name: aSyn
  Species: H. sapiens (human)
  Mutation: aa 66-140 only, K96A, K97A
  Entrez Gene: SNCA (a.k.a. NACP, PARK1, PARK4, PD1)
  Promoter: T7
  Tag / fusion protein: 6xHis (N terminal on insert)
  Cloning method: Other
  Sequencing primers: 5′ T7 fwd
Terms and licenses: Academic/Nonprofit Terms; Industry Terms: Not Available to Industry
How to cite: pET21a asyn(66-140) K96A/K97A was a gift from Jennifer Lee (Addgene plasmid # 240590 ; http://n2t.net/addgene:240590 ; RRID:Addgene_240590)
